Addgene plasmid #70519: R777-E235 Hs.RASAL2
Purpose: Gateway ORF clone of human RASAL2 [NM_170692.2] with stop codon (for native or N-terminal fusions)
Depositing lab: Dominic Esposito. Depositing organization: National Cancer Institute (NCI).
Backbone
  Vector backbone: pDonor-255
  Backbone size w/o insert (bp): 2693
  Vector type: Gateway Entry Clone
Growth in bacteria
  Bacterial resistance: Spectinomycin, 50 μg/mL
  Growth temperature: 37°C
  Growth strain: DH10B
  Copy number: High Copy
Gene/Insert
  Gene/Insert name: RASAL2 (alt name: NM_170692.2)
  Species: H. sapiens (human)
  Insert size (bp): 3843
  Entrez Gene: RASAL2 (a.k.a. NGAP)
  Cloning method: Gateway Cloning
  Sequencing primers: 5′ M13F 23-mer (5'-CCCAGTCACGACGTTGTAAAACG); 3′ attLR 23-mer (5'-TAACATCAGAGATTTTGAGACAC)
Terms and licenses: Academic/Nonprofit Terms; Industry Terms: Not Available to Industry
How to cite: R777-E235 Hs.RASAL2 was a gift from Dominic Esposito (Addgene plasmid # 70519 ; http://n2t.net/addgene:70519 ; RRID:Addgene_70519)
