[The description below was written by a language model from this plasmid's Addgene catalogue record and pLannotate feature annotations shown in this document.]
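Description:
R777-E235 Hs.RASAL2 is a Gateway entry clone built on the pDonor-255 backbone (about 2.7 kb) that carries the human RASAL2 open reading frame, corresponding to transcript NM_170692.2. The full plasmid is roughly 6.5 kb. It is a bacterial propagation and shuttling vector, not an expression construct. It replicates in E. coli from a high-copy ColE1/pUC-type origin and is selected with spectinomycin through the aadA (SmR) aminoglycoside adenylyltransferase gene. That gene appears to be driven by remnants of a class 1 integron cassette, annotated as a partial Pc promoter and a short gentamicin-resistance fragment upstream. The rrnB T1 and T2 terminators lie in the backbone, where such elements typically insulate a cloned insert from read-through transcription. The small lacZα and lacI fragments are leftover vector sequence with no evident function.

The roughly 3.8 kb insert is flanked by two attL recombination sites, which the automated annotation labels as attL3 and a partial attL2. These sites allow the ORF to be transferred by an LR Clonase reaction into any compatible Gateway destination vector. The annotated protein match to RASAL2 (also called NGAP, an inhibitory regulator of Ras signalling) begins several hundred bases after the first att site. It therefore covers somewhat less than the stated insert length, which probably reflects isoform differences between the reference protein and this transcript. No eukaryotic promoter, tag or reporter is present, so these must come from the destination vector. The ORF retains its native stop codon, so it suits expression of untagged protein or N-terminal fusions, but not C-terminal fusions. Typical use is as a source clone for generating RASAL2 expression constructs for studies of Ras pathway biology.
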