Features (pLannotate 1.2.2; 11 found; start..end, strand, type, name):
     18..54      -  CDS            lacZα (fragment): LacZα fragment of β-galactosidase; lacZ fragment
     85..180     +  protein_bind   attL3: mutant version of attL; recombination site for the Gateway® LR reaction LR Clonase™
    642..4025    +  CDS            RASAL2: NGAP_HUMAN - Also known as NGAP. Experimental evidence at protein level: Swiss-Prot protein existence level 1. Inhibitory regulator of the Ras-cyclic AMP pathway. From Homo sapiens (Human).
   4033..4126    -  protein_bind   attL2 (fragment): mutant version of attL; recombination site for the Gateway® LR reaction LR Clonase™
   4241..4264    +  promoter       Pc promoter (fragment): intI1 (promoter lies within the coding sequence); class 1 integron promoter
   4440..4496    +  CDS            GmR (fragment): gentamycin acetyltransferase; aacC1; confers resistance to gentamycin
   4503..5294    +  CDS            SmR: aminoglycoside adenylyltransferase (Murphy, 1985); aadA; confers resistance to spectinomycin and streptomycin
   5387..5975    +  rep_origin     ori: high-copy-number ColE1/pMB1/pBR322/pUC origin of replication
   6158..6250    +  CDS            lacI (fragment): lac repressor; lacI; The lac repressor binds to the lac operator to inhibit transcription in E. coli. This inhibition can be relieved by adding lactose or isopropyl-β-D-thiogalactopyranoside (IPTG).
   6305..6332    -  terminator     rrnB T2 terminator: transcription terminator T2 from the E. coli rrnB gene
   6464..6507    +  terminator     rrnB T1 terminator: Escherichia coli rrnB; transcription terminator T1 from the E. coli rrnB gene
>Addgene plasmid #70519 | R777-E235 Hs.RASAL2 | depositor full sequence | sequence record 125968 | Full Sequence
TTAACGCTAGCATGGATGTTTTCCCAGTCACGACGTTGTAAAACGACGGCCAGTCTTAAAATTCGAGCTC
GGTCCGAGGATCCGAAATAATGATTTTATTTTGACTGATAGTGACCTGTTCGTTGCAACAAATTGATAAG
CAATGCTTTTTTATAATGCCAACTTTGTACAAAAAAGTTGGCACCATGGAGCTCTCTCCGTCGTCCGGAG
GAGCCGCGGAGGCGCTGTCCTGGCCGGAGATGTTCCCGGCGCTGGAGTCCGACTCGCCGCTGCCCCCGGA
GGACCTGGACGCGGTTGTCCCAGTCAGTGGAGCCGTCGCCGGTGGCATGTTGGATCGGATCCTTCTGGAG
TCCGTGTGCCAGCAACAGAGCTGGGTCCGGGTGTACGATGTGAAAGGACCACCCACCCACCGTCTGTCTT
GTGGTCAGTCACCCTACACCGAGACAACAACGTGGGAGCGGAAGTATTGCATCCTCACAGACAGCCAGTT
GGTATTGCTCAACAAGGAGAAGGAGATACCTGTGGAAGGGGGACAGGAGCAGCAGACAGATTCCACCAAA
GGGCGATGCCTGAGGAGAACTGTCAGTGTCCCTTCCGAGGGTCAGTTTCCCGAGTACCCACCAGAGGGCG
CCACTAAACTGGAGGTACCAGCAGAAAGGTCCCCTCGTAGACGGAGTATCTCAGGGACCAGTACATCAGA
GAAACCCAACTCCATGGACACTGCAAATACCTCACCCTTCAAAGTACCAGGATTCTTCAGCAAGCGCCTG
AAAGGCTCCATCAAGAGGACCAAAAGCCAGTCAAAGCTTGACAGAAACACGAGCTTTCGGCTTCCATCCC
TTCGCAGTACAGATGACAGGTCTCGTGGGCTGCCTAAACTAAAAGAGTCACGTTCCCATGAATCCTTGCT
GAGCCCATGCAGCACAGTGGAATGTCTGGATCTTGGTAGAGGGGAACCTGTATCAGTGAAACCACTTCAT
AGTAGCATCCTTGGACAAGACTTCTGCTTTGAGGTTACCTACTTAAGTGGAAGTAAATGCTTCAGCTGTA
ATTCTGCTTCTGAGAGAGACAAGTGGATGGAAAACCTTCGCAGGACAGTTCAACCTAATAAGGACAATTG
CAGGCGAGCTGAAAATGTTCTTCGTTTATGGATCATTGAAGCCAAGGACCTTGCCCCTAAAAAGAAATAT
TTCTGCGAACTGTGCCTTGATGATACCCTCTTTGCTCGTACAACCAGCAAGACCAAAGCAGACAATATTT
TCTGGGGCGAACATTTTGAATTCTTCAGCCTTCCACCTCTTCATAGTATCACAGTTCACATTTACAAGGA
TGTGGAAAAAAAGAAAAAAAAGGACAAGAATAATTATGTAGGGCTAGTCAACATCCCCACTGCCAGTGTG
ACTGGTCGCCAATTTGTAGAAAAGTGGTATCCAGTGAGTACACCTACACCCAACAAAGGAAAGACAGGAG
GACCTTCTATTCGGATTAAATCACGTTTCCAAACTATCACCATTCTGCCTATGGAGCAATACAAAGAATT
TGCAGAATTTGTCACCAGCAACTACACCATGCTGTGTTCTGTCCTTGAGCCAGTAATTAGTGTGAGAAAT
AAAGAGGAGTTGGCTTGTGCCTTAGTGCACATTCTTCAAAGTACTGGCAGAGCCAAGGATTTTCTGACTG
ACTTGGTGATGTCTGAGGTGGATCGTTGTGGAGAGCATGATGTCTTGATCTTCAGAGAGAACACTATTGC
CACCAAATCCATTGAGGAATACCTCAAGTTGGTGGGACAACAGTATCTTCATGACGCACTGGGGGAGTTT
ATCAAAGCTTTGTATGAGTCCGATGAGAACTGTGAAGTGGATCCCAGCAAATGTTCATCTAGTGAACTGA
TAGACCATCAGAGCAACCTGAAAATGTGCTGTGAGCTGGCTTTCTGCAAGATCATCAACTCTTACTGTGT
TTTCCCTCGTGAGTTGAAAGAAGTGTTTGCATCATGGAAGCAGCAGTGCCTGAACCGTGGCAAGCAAGAC
ATCAGCGAGAGGCTCATCAGTGCCTCATTATTTCTCCGTTTTCTGTGTCCAGCCATTATGTCTCCCAGTC
TTTTCAACCTTATGCAGGAGTATCCTGATGACCGCACATCTCGGACTCTAACTCTTATTGCCAAGGTCAT
TCAGAACCTGGCCAACTTTGCCAAGTTTGGTAACAAAGAGGAATACATGGCATTCATGAATGATTTTTTA
GAACATGAATGGGGTGGAATGAAGCGCTTTCTTTTGGAGATCTCTAATCCAGACACCATCTCAAACACCC
CAGGCTTTGATGGTTACATTGATCTGGGCCGAGAGCTTTCAGTTTTGCATTCCTTACTGTGGGAAGTAGT
TTCCCAACTTGATAAGGCGACCGTGGCAAAATTGGGGCCTCTCCCTCGTGTTCTTGCTGATATTACCAAG
TCATTGACTAATCCTACGCCAATACAACAGCAACTGAGACGCTTCACTGAACATAACTCCAGTCCAAATG
TCAGTGGAAGCCTCTCCTCTGGGCTGCAGAAAATATTTGAAGACCCCACTGACAGTGATTTGCATAAACT
AAAATCTCCAAGCCAGGACAACACAGACAGCTACTTCAGAGGGAAAACATTATTGCTGGTTCAGCAAGCC
TCCTCTCAGAGCATGACTTATTCTGAAAAGGATGAAAGGGAAAGTAGCCTTCCTAATGGTCGGAGCGTCT
CCCTCATGGACCTCCAGGACACTCATGCTGCTCAAGTGGAGCATGCATCTGTCATGCTTGATGTGCCTAT
ACGCTTGACCGGAAGCCAGCTTTCCATAACCCAGGTGGCCAGCATCAAACAGCTGCGGGAAACCCAGAGC
ACTCCCCAAAGTGCACCCCAAGTGAGAAGGCCCCTGCACCCAGCCTTGAACCAGCCAGGTGGCCTTCAGC
CCTTGTCGTTCCAGAACCCTGTCTATCACCTCAATAACCCAATTCCAGCAATGCCAAAGGCCTCTATAGA
TTCCAGTTTGGAGAACCTAAGCACTGCCAGTTCCAGAAGCCAAAGTAACAGTGAAGACTTCAAGCTCAGT
GGACCCAGCAATAGCAGCATGGAAGATTTCACTAAACGTAGCACTCAGAGTGAGGACTTCTCCAGGCGGC
ACACGGTGCCAGATAGACACATACCTCTTGCTTTGCCACGACAAAATAGTACTGGGCAGGCCCAGATCCG
AAAAGTGGACCAGGGTGGGTTAGGTGCCCGAGCCAAAGCCCCACCATCCCTGCCACACAGTGCTTCTTTA
CGTAGCACCGGGAGCATGTCAGTGGTGTCCGCAGCCCTGGTGGCCGAACCTGTGCAGAATGGGAGCCGGT
CCCGGCAGCAGTCCTCTTCCTCCAGAGAGAGCCCTGTTCCCAAAGTTAGAGCAATCCAGAGACAACAGAC
ACAGCAGGTTCAGTCACCTGTGGACTCTGCCACAATGTCCCCAGTAGAGAGGACAGCAGCCTGGGTTCTG
AACAATGGGCAGTATGAAGAGGATGTGGAAGAAACTGAGCAAAATCTAGATGAAGCCAAGCATGCTGAGA
AGTATGAACAAGAAATTACTAAACTGAAGGAGCGCCTGAGAGTTTCCAGCCGGCGACTGGAGGAATATGA
ACGCCGCTTGCTGGTGCAGGAGCAGCAGATGCAGAAGCTGCTGCTGGAATACAAGGCCCGACTGGAGGAC
AGCGAGGAGCGGCTCCGAAGACAGCAGGAAGAAAAAGATAGCCAGATGAAAAGCATCATCAGCAGGCTAA
TGGCTGTGGAAGAGGAACTGAAGAAGGATCATGCTGAGATGCAAGCAGTTATTGATGCAAAGCAGAAAAT
AATTGATGCACAGGAAAAACGGATCGTGTCCCTGGATTCAGCCAACACCAGACTGATGAGCGCGCTGACC
CAAGTGAAGGAGCGGTACAGCATGCAGGTCCGCAATGGCATCTCCCCCACCAACCCCACCAAGCTTTCCA
TCACGGAGAATGGTGAATTCAAAAACAGCAGCTGCTAATCAACTTTCTTGTACAAAGTTGGCATTATAGG
AAAGCATTGCTTATCAATTTGTTGCAACGAACAGGTCACTATCAGTCAAAATAAAATCATTATTTGCATG
CAAGCTTAGATCCTCTAGACCAGCCAGGACAGAAATGCCTCGACTTCGCTGCTACCCAAGGTTGCCGGGT
GACGCACACCGTGGAAACGGATGAAGGCACGAACCCAGTGGACATAAGCCTGTTCGGTTCGTAAGCTGTA
ATGCAAGTAGCGTATGCGCTCACGCAACTGGTCCAGAACCTTGACCGAACGCAGCGGTGGTAACGGCGCA
GTGGCGGTTTTCATGGCTTGTTATGACTGTTTTTTTGGGGTACAGTCTATGCCTCGGGCATCCAAGCAGC
AAGCGCGTTACGCCGTGGGTCGATGTTTGATGTTATGGAGCAGCAACGATGTTACGCAGCAGGGCAGTCG
CCCTAAAACAAAGTTAAACATTATGAGGGAAGCGGTGATCGCCGAAGTATCGACTCAACTATCAGAGGTA
GTTGGCGTCATCGAGCGCCATCTCGAACCGACGTTGCTGGCCGTACATTTGTACGGCTCCGCAGTGGATG
GCGGCCTGAAGCCACACAGTGATATTGATTTGCTGGTTACGGTGACCGTAAGGCTTGATGAAACAACGCG
GCGAGCTTTGATCAACGACCTTTTGGAAACTTCGGCTTCCCCTGGAGAGAGCGAGATTCTCCGCGCTGTA
GAAGTCACCATTGTTGTGCACGACGACATCATTCCGTGGCGTTATCCAGCTAAGCGCGAACTGCAATTTG
GAGAATGGCAGCGCAATGACATTCTTGCAGGTATCTTCGAGCCAGCCACGATCGACATTGATCTGGCTAT
CTTGCTGACAAAAGCAAGAGAACATAGCGTTGCCTTGGTAGGTCCAGCGGCGGAGGAACTCTTTGATCCG
GTTCCTGAACAGGATCTATTTGAGGCGCTAAATGAAACCTTAACGCTATGGAACTCGCCGCCCGACTGGG
CTGGCGATGAGCGAAATGTAGTGCTTACGTTGTCCCGCATTTGGTACAGCGCAGTAACCGGCAAAATCGC
GCCGAAGGATGTCGCTGCCGACTGGGCAATGGAGCGCCTGCCGGCCCAGTATCAGCCCGTCATACTTGAA
GCTAGACAGGCTTATCTTGGACAAGAAGAAGATCGCTTGGCCTCGCGCGCAGATCAGTTGGAAGAATTTG
TCCACTACGTGAAAGGCGAGATCACCAAGGTAGTCGGCAAATAACCCTCGAGCCACCCATGACCAAAATC
CCTTAACGTGAGTTACGCGTCGTTCCACTGAGCGTCAGACCCCGTAGAAAAGATCAAAGGATCTTCTTGA
GATCCTTTTTTTCTGCGCGTAATCTGCTGCTTGCAAACAAAAAAACCACCGCTACCAGCGGTGGTTTGTT
TGCCGGATCAAGAGCTACCAACTCTTTTTCCGAAGGTAACTGGCTTCAGCAGAGCGCAGATACCAAATAC
TGTCCTTCTAGTGTAGCCGTAGTTAGGCCACCACTTCAAGAACTCTGTAGCACCGCCTACATACCTCGCT
CTGCTAATCCTGTTACCAGTGGCTGCTGCCAGTGGCGATAAGTCGTGTCTTACCGGGTTGGACTCAAGAC
GATAGTTACCGGATAAGGCGCAGCGGTCGGGCTGAACGGGGGGTTCGTGCACACAGCCCAGCTTGGAGCG
AACGACCTACACCGAACTGAGATACCTACAGCGTGAGCATTGAGAAAGCGCCACGCTTCCCGAAGGGAGA
AAGGCGGACAGGTATCCGGTAAGCGGCAGGGTCGGAACAGGAGAGCGCACGAGGGAGCTTCCAGGGGGAA
ACGCCTGGTATCTTTATAGTCCTGTCGGGTTTCGCCACCTCTGACTTGAGCGTCGATTTTTGTGATGCTC
GTCAGGGGGGCGGAGCCTATGGAAAAACGCCAGCAACGCGGCCTTTTTACGGTTCCTGGCCTTTTGCTGG
CCTTTTGCTCACATGTTCTTTCCTGCGTTATCCCCTGATTCTGTGGATAACCGTATTACCGCCTTTGAGT
GAGCTGATACCGCTCGCCGCAGCCGAACGACCGAGCGCAGCGAGTCAGTGAGCGAGGAAGCGGAAGAGCG
CCCAATACGCAAACCGCCTCTCCCCGCGCGTTGGCCGATTCATTAATGCAGCTGGCACGACAGGTTTCCC
GACTGGAAAGCGGGCAGTGAGCGCAACGCAATTAATACGCGTACCGCTAGCCAGGAAGAGTTTGTAGAAA
CGCAAAAAGGCCATCCGTCAGGATGGCCTTCTGCTTAGTTTGATGCCTGGCAGTTTATGGCGGGCGTCCT
GCCCGCCACCCTCCGGGCCGTTGCTTCACAACGTTCAAATCCGCTCCCGGCGGATTTGTCCTACTCAGGA
GAGCGTTCACCGACAAACAACAGATAAAACGAAAGGCCCAGTCTTCCGACTGAGCCTTTCGTTTTATTTG
ATGCCTGGCAGTTCCCTACTCTCGCG
