>Addgene plasmid #70519 | R777-E235 Hs.RASAL2 | addgene partial sequence | sequence record 130526 | pCR8_R1 5'-cgaaccgaacaggcttatgt-3'
CGGTGTGCGTCACCCGGCAACCTTGGGTAGCAGCGAAGTCGAGGCATTTCTGTCCTGGCTGGTCTAGAGG
ATCTAAGCTTGCATGCAAATAATGATTTTATTTTGACTGATAGTGACCTGTTCGTTGCAACAAATTGATA
AGCAATGCTTTCCTATAATGCCAACTTTGTACAAGAAAGTTGATTAGCAGCTGCTGTTTTTGAATTCACC
ATTCTCCGTGATGGAAAGCTTGGTGGGGTTGGTGGGGGAGATGCCATTGCGGACCTGCATGCTGTACCGC
TCCTTCACTTGGGTCAGCGCGCTCATCAGTCTGGTGTTGGCTGAATCCAGGGACACGATCCGTTTTTCCT
GTGCATCAATTATTTTCTGCTTTGCATCAATAACTGCTTGCATCTCAGCATGATCCTTCTTCAGTTCCTC
TTCCACAGCCATTAGCCTGCTGATGATGCTTTTCATCTGGCTATCTTTTTCTTCCTGCTGTCTTCGGAGC
CGCTCCTCGCTGTCCTCCAGTCGGGCCTTGTATTCCAGCAGCAGCTTCTGCATCTGCTGCTCCTGCACCA
GCAAGCGGCGTTCATATTCCTCCAGTCGCCGGCTGGAAACTCTCAGGCGCTCCTTCAGTTTAGTAATTTC
TTGTTCATACTTCTCAGCATGCTTGGCTTCATCTAGATTTTGCTCAGTTTCTTCCACATCCTCTTCATAC
TGCCCATTGTTCAGAACCCAGGCTGCTGTCCTCTCTACTGGGGACATTGTGGCAGAGTCCACAGGTGACT
GAACCTGCTGTGTCTGTTGTCTCTGGATTGCTCTAACTTTGGGAACAGGGCTCTCTCTGGAGGAAGA
